>Addgene plasmid #103427 | LSB-hsa-miR-3144-5p | depositor full sequence | sequence record 195903 | Full Sequence
AATTGAGGGGATAACGCAGGAAAGAACATGTGAGCAAAAGGCCAGCAAAAGGCCAGGAACCGTAAAAAGG
CCGCGTTGCTGGCGTTTTTCCATAGGCTCCGCCCCCCTGACGAGCATCACAAAAATCGACGCTCAAGTCA
GAGGTGGCGAAACCCGACAGGACTATAAAGATACCAGGCGTTTCCCCCTGGAAGCTCCCTCGTGCGCTCT
CCTGTTCCGACCCTGCCGCTTACCGGATACCTGTCCGCCTTTCTCCCTTCGGGAAGCGTGGCGCTTTCTC
ATAGCTCACGCTGTAGGTATCTCAGTTCGGTGTAGGTCGTTCGCTCCAAGCTGGGCTGTGTGCACGAACC
CCCCGTTCAGCCCGACCGCTGCGCCTTATCCGGTAACTATCGTCTTGAGTCCAACCCGGTAAGACACGAC
TTATCGCCACTGGCAGCAGCCACTGGTAACAGGATTAGCAGAGCGAGGTATGTAGGCGGTGCTACAGAGT
TCTTGAAGTGGTGGCCTAACTACGGCTACACTAGAAGAACAGTATTTGGTATCTGCGCTCTGCTGAAGCC
AGTTACCTTCGGAAAAAGAGTTGGTAGCTCTTGATCCGGCAAACAAACCACCGCTGGTAGCGGTGGTTTT
TTTGTTTGCAAGCAGCAGATTACGCGCAGAAAAAAAGGATCTCAAGAAGATCCTTTGATCTTTTCTACGG
GGTCTGACGCTCAGTGGAACGAAAACTCACGTTAAGGGATTTTGGTCATGAGATTATCAAAAAGGATCTT
CACCTAGATCCTTTTAAATTAAAAATGAAGTTTTAAATCAATCTAAAGTATATATGAGTAAACTTGGTCT
GACAGTTACCAATGCTTAATCAGTGAGGCACCTATCTCAGCGATCTGTCTATTTCGTTCATCCATAGTTG
CCTGACTCCCCGTCGTGTAGATAACTACGATACGGGAGGGCTTACCATCTGGCCCCAGTGCTGCAATGAT
ACCGCGAGAACCACGCTCACCGGCTCCAGATTTATCAGCAATAAACCAGCCAGCCGGAAGGGCCGAGCGC
AGAAGTGGTCCTGCAACTTTATCCGCCTCCATCCAGTCTATTAATTGTTGCCGGGAAGCTAGAGTAAGTA
GTTCGCCAGTTAATAGTTTGCGCAACGTTGTTGCCATTGCTACAGGCATCGTGGTGTCACGCTCGTCGTT
TGGTATGGCTTCATTCAGCTCCGGTTCCCAACGATCAAGGCGAGTTACATGATCCCCCATGTTGTGCAAA
AAAGCGGTTAGCTCCTTCGGTCCTCCGATCGTTGTCAGAAGTAAGTTGGCCGCAGTGTTATCACTCATGG
TTATGGCAGCACTGCATAATTCTCTTACTGTCATGCCATCCGTAAGATGCTTTTCTGTGACTGGTGAGTA
CTCAACCAAGTCATTCTGAGAATAGTGTATGCGGCGACCGAGTTGCTCTTGCCCGGCGTCAATACGGGAT
AATACCGCGCCACATAGCAGAACTTTAAAAGTGCTCATCATTGGAAAACGTTCTTCGGGGCGAAAACTCT
CAAGGATCTTACCGCTGTTGAGATCCAGTTCGATGTAACCCACTCGTGCACCCAACTGATCTTCAGCATC
TTTTACTTTCACCAGCGTTTCTGGGTGAGCAAAAACAGGAAGGCAAAATGCCGCAAAAAAGGGAATAAGG
GCGACACGGAAATGTTGAATACTCATACTCTTCCTTTTTCAATATTATTGAAGCATTTATCAGGGTTATT
GTCTCATGAGCGGATACATATTTGAATGTAGCTCCGAATTTCTCGAGGGCTTGTCGACGACGGCGGTCTC
CGTCGTCAGGATCATGAATTCGACCCGCCTGCCACCATGACCGAGTACAAGCCCACGGTGCGCCTCGCCA
CCCGCGACGACGTCCCCCGGGCCGTACGCACCCTCGCCGCCGCGTTCGCCGACTACCCCGCCACGCGCCA
CACCGTCGACCCGGACCGCCACATCGAGCGGGTCACCGAGCTGCAAGAACTCTTCCTCACGCGCGTCGGG
CTCGACATCGGCAAGGTGTGGGTCGCGGACGACGGCGCCGCGGTGGCGGTCTGGACCACGCCGGAGAGCG
TCGAAGCGGGGGCGGTGTTCGCCGAGATCGGCCCGCGCATGGCCGAGTTGAGCGGTTCCCGGCTGGCCGC
GCAGCAACAGATGGAAGGCCTCCTGGCGCCGCACCGGCCCAAGGAGCCCGCGTGGTTCCTGGCCACCGTC
GGCGTCTCGCCCGACCACCAGGGCAAGGGTCTGGGCAGCGCCGTCGTGCTCCCCGGAGTGGAGGCGGCCG
AGCGCGCCGGGGTGCCCGCCTTCCTGGAGACATCCGCGCCCCGCAACCTCCCCTTCTACGAGCGGCTCGG
CTTCACCGTCACCGCCGACGTCGAGGTGCCCGAAGGACCGCGCACCTGGTGCATGACCCGCAAGCCCGGT
GCCTGATACGCGTGAATTCACTCCTCAGGTGCAGGCTGCCTATCAGAAGGTGGTGGCTGGTGTGGCCAAT
GCCCTGGCTCACAAATACCACTGAGATCTTTTTCCCTCTGCCAAAAATTATGGGGACATCATGAAGCCCC
TTGAGCATCTGACTTCTGGCTAATAAAGGAAATTTATTTTCATTGCAATAGTGTGTTGGAATTTTTTGTG
TCTCTCACTCGGAAGGACATATGGGAGGGCAAATCATTTAAAACATCAGAATGAGTATTTGGTTTAGAGT
TTGGCAACATATGCCCATATGCTGGCTGCCATGAACAAAGGTTGGCTATAAAGAGGTCATCAGTATATGA
AACAGCCCCCTGCTGTCCATTCCTTATTCCATAGAAAAGCCTTGACTTGAGGTTAGATTTTTTTTATATT
TTGTTTTGTGTTATTTTTTTCTTTAACATCCCTAAAATTTTCCTTACATGTTTTACTAGCCAGATTTTTC
CTCCTCTCCTGACTACTCCCAGTCATAGCTGTCCCTCTTCTCTTATGGAGATCCCTCGACCTGCAGCCCA
AGCTTGAATTCTCTAGAATTACCCTGTTATCCCTATGCTTGGTTTACCGAGCTCTTATTGGTTTTCAAAC
TTCATTGACTGTGCCCAACGCGCCTGGGAGCTCACGGGGACAGCCCCCCCCCAAAGCCCCCAGGGATGTA
ATTACGTCCCTCCCCCGCTAGGGGGCAGCAGCGAGCCGCCCGGGGCTCCGCTCCGGTCCGGCGCTCCCCC
CGCATCCCCGAGCCGGCAGCGTGCGGGGACAGCCCGGGCACGGGGAAGGTGGCACGGGATCGCTTTCCTC
TGAACGCTTCTCGCTGCTCTTTGAGCCTGCAGACACCTGGGGGGATACGGGGAAAAAGCTAGGCTGAAAG
ACCGGTTCTTAGAATGACACGCGCCTGGGAGCTCACGGGGACAGCCCCCCCCCAAAGCCCCCAGGGATGT
AATTACGTCCCTCCCCCGCTAGGGGGCAGCAGCGAGCCGCCCGGGGCTCCGCTCCGGTCCGGCGCTCCCC
CCGCATCCCCGAGCCGGCAGCGTGCGGGGACAGCCCGGGCACGGGGAAGGTGGCACGGGATCGCTTTCCT
CTGAACGCTTCTCGCTGCTCTTTGAGCCTGCAGACACCTGGGGGGATACGGGGAAAAAGCTAACTTCTGA
GACGACAACTTTGTATAGAAAAGTTGGCTCCGAATTCGCCCTTGACAGCAGAGATCCAGTTTGGTTAATT
AATTGGCTCCGGTGCCCGTCAGTGGGCAGAGCGCACATCGCCCACAGTCCCCGAGAAGTTGTGGGGAGGG
GTCGGCAATTGAACCGGTGCCTAGAGAAGGTGGCGCGGGGTAAACTGGGAAAGTGATGTCGTGTACTGGC
TCCGCCTTTTTCCCGAGGGTGGGGGAGAACCGTATATAAGTGCAGTAGTCGCCGTGAACGTTCTTTTTCG
CAACGGGTTTGCCGCCAGAACACAGGTAAGTGCCGTGTGTGGTTCCCGCGGGCCTGGCCTCTTTACGGGT
TATGGCCCTTGCGTGCCTTGAATTACTTCCACCTGGCTGCAGTACGTGATTCTTGATCCCGAGCTTCGGG
TTGGAAGTGGGTGGGAGAGTTCGAGGCCTTGCGCTTAAGGAGCCCCTTCGCCTCGTGCTTGAGTTGAGGC
CTGGCCTGGGCGCTGGGGCCGCCGCGTGCGAATCTGGTGGCACCTTCGCGCCTGTCTCGCTGCTTTCGAT
AAGTCTCTAGCCATTTAAAATTTTTGATGACCTGCTGCGACGCTTTTTTTCTGGCAAGATAGTCTTGTAA
ATGCGGGCCAAGATCTGCACACTGGTATTTCGGTTTTTGGGGCCGCGGGCGGCGACGGGGCCCGTGCGTC
CCAGCGCACATGTTCGGCGAGGCGGGGCCTGCGAGCGCGGCCACCGAGAATCGGACGGGGGTAGTCTCAA
GCTGGCCGGCCTGCTCTGGTGCCTGGCCTCGCGCCGCCGTGTATCGCCCCGCCCTGGGCGGCAAGGCTGG
CCCGGTCGGCACCAGTTGCGTGAGCGGAAAGATGGCCGCTTCCCGGCCCTGCTGCAGGGAGCTCAAAATG
GAGGACGCGGCGCTCGGGAGAGCGGGCGGGTGAGTCACCCACACAAAGGAAAAGGGCCTTTCCGTCCTCA
GCCGTCGCTTCATGTGACTCCACGGAGTACCGGGCGCCGTCCAGGCACCTCGATTAGTTCTCGAGCTTTT
GGAGTACGTCGTCTTTAGGTTGGGGGGAGGGGTTTTATGCGATGGAGTTTCCCCACACTGAGTGGGTGGA
GACTGAAGTTAGGCCAGCTTGGCACTTGATGTAATTCTCCTTGGAATTTGCCCTTTTTGAGTTTGGATCT
TGGTTCATTCTCAAGCCTCAGACAGTGGTTCAAAGTTTTTTTCTTCCATTTCAGGTGTCGTGAGAAGGGC
GAATTCGACCCAAGTTTGTACAAAAAAGCAGGCTGGATCCAGGTGCCACCATGGTGAGCGAGCTGATTAA
GGAGAACATGCACATGAAGCTGTACATGGAGGGCACCGTGAACAACCACCACTTCAAGTGCACATCCGAG
GGCGAAGGCAAGCCCTACGAGGGCACCCAGACCATGAGAATCAAGGCGGTCGAGGGCGGCCCTCTCCCCT
TCGCCTTCGACATCCTGGCTACCAGCTTCATGTACGGCAGCAAAACCTTCATCAACCACACCCAGGGCAT
CCCCGACTTCTTTAAGCAGTCCTTCCCCGAGGGCTTCACATGGGAGAGAGTCACCACATACGAAGATGGG
GGCGTGCTGACCGCTACCCAGGACACCAGCCTCCAGGACGGCTGCCTCATCTACAACGTCAAGATCAGAG
GGGTGAACTTCCCATCCAACGGCCCTGTGATGCAGAAGAAAACACTCGGCTGGGAGGCCTCCACCGAGAC
ACTGTACCCCGCTGACGGCGGCCTGGAAGGCAGAGCCGACATGGCCCTGAAGCTCGTGGGCGGGGGCCAC
CTGATCTGCAACCTTAAGACCACATACAGATCCAAGAAACCCGCTAAGAACCTCAAGATGCCCGGCGTCT
ACTATGTGGACAGGAGACTGGAAAGAATCAAGGAGGCCGACAAAGAGACATACGTCGAGCAGCACGAGGT
GGCTGTGGCCAGATACTGCGACCTCCCTAGCAAACTGGGGCACAAACTTAATTGAGAATTCTACCACCCA
GCTTTCTTGTACAAAGTGGTACGTCTCAAGACCAGAGGTCTCTGCTTTGGAAACCCTATATATCTCTTTG
GTCCCCTCTATATATCTCTTTGGTCCCCTCTATATATCTCTTTGGTCCCCTCTATATATCTCTTTGGTCC
CCTCAACCAGAAGAGACCTGTGCTTCACTCCTCAGGTGCAGGCTGCCTATCAGAAGGTGGTGGCTGGTGT
GGCCAATGCCCTGGCTCACAAATACCACTGAGATCTTTTTCCCTCTGCCAAAAATTATGGGGACATCATG
AAGCCCCTTGAGCATCTGACTTCTGGCTAATAAAGGAAATTTATTTTCATTGCAATAGTGTGTTGGAATT
TTTTGTGTCTCTCACTCGGAAGGACATATGGGAGGGCAAATCATTTAAAACATCAGAATGAGTATTTGGT
TTAGAGTTTGGCAACATATGCCCATATGCTGGCTGCCATGAACAAAGGTTGGCTATAAAGAGGTCATCAG
TATATGAAACAGCCCCCTGCTGTCCATTCCTTATTCCATAGAAAAGCCTTGACTTGAGGTTAGATTTTTT
TTATATTTTGTTTTGTGTTATTTTTTTCTTTAACATCCCTAAAATTTTCCTTACATGTTTTACTAGCCAG
ATTTTTCCTCCTCTCCTGACTACTCCCAGTCATAGCTGTCCCTCTTCTCTTATGGAGATCCCGAGCGGTG
CGTTTTTATGCTTGTAGTATTGTATAATGTTTTTAAGATCCAAGCTTCTGACCTCTTCTCTTCCTCCCAC
AGGGCCTCGAGACAATTGCATCGATGGTACCAGTGAAAGTCTGCAATGAATTCGAGTTGGCGCGCCTGTC
ATTCTAAATCTCTCTTTCAGCCTAAAGCTTTTTCCCCGTATCCCCCCAGGTGTCTGCAGGCTCAAAGAGC
AGCGAGAAGCGTTCAGAGGAAAGCGATCCCGTGCCACCTTCCCCGTGCCCGGGCTGTCCCCGCACGCTGC
CGGCTCGGGGATGCGGGGGGAGCGCCGGACCGGAGCGGAGCCCCGGGCGGCTCGCTGCTGCCCCCTAGCG
GGGGAGGGACGTAATTACATCCCTGGGGGCTTTGGGAGGGGGCTGTCCCCGTGAGCTCCCAGGCGCGCCT
GTCATTCTAAATCTCTCTTTCAGCCTAAAGCTTTTTCCCCGTATCCCCCCAGGTGTCTGCAGGCTCAAAG
AGCAGCGAGAAGCGTTCAGAGGAAAGCGATCCCGTGCCACCTTCCCCGTGCCCGGGCTGTCCCCGCACGC
TGCCGGCTCGGGGATGCGGGGGGAGCGCCGGACCGGAGCGGAGCCCCGGGCGGCTCGCTGCTGCCCCCTA
GCGGGGGAGGGACGTAATTACATCCCTGGGGGCTTTGGGGGGGGGCTGTCCCCGTGAGCTCCCAGGCGCG
CCAACTCGGTACCGTATCGATGTCGACGTTAACGCTAGTGATATCAACTTTGTATAGAAAAGTTGGCTCC
GAATTCGCCCTTGACAGCAGAGATCCAGTTTGGTTAATTAATTGGCTCCGGTGCCCGTCAGTGGGCAGAG
CGCACATCGCCCACAGTCCCCGAGAAGTTGTGGGGAGGGGTCGGCAATTGAACCGGTGCCTAGAGAAGGT
GGCGCGGGGTAAACTGGGAAAGTGATGTCGTGTACTGGCTCCGCCTTTTTCCCGAGGGTGGGGGAGAACC
GTATATAAGTGCAGTAGTCGCCGTGAACGTTCTTTTTCGCAACGGGTTTGCCGCCAGAACACAGGTAAGT
GCCGTGTGTGGTTCCCGCGGGCCTGGCCTCTTTACGGGTTATGGCCCTTGCGTGCCTTGAATTACTTCCA
CCTGGCTGCAGTACGTGATTCTTGATCCCGAGCTTCGGGTTGGAAGTGGGTGGGAGAGTTCGAGGCCTTG
CGCTTAAGGAGCCCCTTCGCCTCGTGCTTGAGTTGAGGCCTGGCCTGGGCGCTGGGGCCGCCGCGTGCGA
ATCTGGTGGCACCTTCGCGCCTGTCTCGCTGCTTTCGATAAGTCTCTAGCCATTTAAAATTTTTGATGAC
CTGCTGCGACGCTTTTTTTCTGGCAAGATAGTCTTGTAAATGCGGGCCAAGATCTGCACACTGGTATTTC
GGTTTTTGGGGCCGCGGGCGGCGACGGGGCCCGTGCGTCCCAGCGCACATGTTCGGCGAGGCGGGGCCTG
CGAGCGCGGCCACCGAGAATCGGACGGGGGTAGTCTCAAGCTGGCCGGCCTGCTCTGGTGCCTGGCCTCG
CGCCGCCGTGTATCGCCCCGCCCTGGGCGGCAAGGCTGGCCCGGTCGGCACCAGTTGCGTGAGCGGAAAG
ATGGCCGCTTCCCGGCCCTGCTGCAGGGAGCTCAAAATGGAGGACGCGGCGCTCGGGAGAGCGGGCGGGT
GAGTCACCCACACAAAGGAAAAGGGCCTTTCCGTCCTCAGCCGTCGCTTCATGTGACTCCACGGAGTACC
GGGCGCCGTCCAGGCACCTCGATTAGTTCTCGAGCTTTTGGAGTACGTCGTCTTTAGGTTGGGGGGAGGG
GTTTTATGCGATGGAGTTTCCCCACACTGAGTGGGTGGAGACTGAAGTTAGGCCAGCTTGGCACTTGATG
TAATTCTCCTTGGAATTTGCCCTTTTTGAGTTTGGATCTTGGTTCATTCTCAAGCCTCAGACAGTGGTTC
AAAGTTTTTTTCTTCCATTTCAGGTGTCGTGAGAAGGGCGAATTCGACCCAAGTTTGTACAAAAAAGCAG
GCTCGCCACCATGGTGAGCAAGGGCGAGGAGCTGTTCACCGGGGTGGTGCCCATCCTGGTCGAGCTGGAC
GGCGACGTAAACGGCCACAAGTTCAGCGTGAGGGGCGAGGGCGAGGGCGATGCCACCAACGGCAAGCTGA
CCCTGAAGTTCATCTGCACCACCGGCAAGCTGCCCGTGCCCTGGCCCACCCTCGTGACCACCCTGAGCCA
CGGCGTGCAGTGCTTCGCCCGCTACCCCGACCACATGAAGCAGCACGACTTCTTCAAGTCCGCCATGCCC
GAAGGCTACGTCCAGGAGCGCACCATCTTCTTCAAGGACGACGGCACCTACAAGACCCGCGCCGAGGTGA
AGTTCGAGGGCGACACCCTAGTGAACCGCATCGAGCTGAAGGGCGTCGACTTCAAGGAGGACGGCAACAT
CCTGGGGCACAAGCTGGAGTACAACTTCAACAGCCACAACATCTATATCATGGCCGTCAAGCAGAAGAAC
GGCATCAAGGTGAACTTCAAGATCCGCCACAACGTGGAGGACGGCAGCGTGCAGCTCGCCGACCACTACC
AGCAGAACACCCCCATCGGCGACGGCCCCGTGCTGCTGCCCGACAGCCACTACCTGAGCACCCAGTCCGT
GCTGAGCAAAGACCCCAACGAGAAGCGCGATCACATGGTCCTGCTGGAGTTCCGCACCGCCGCCGGGATC
ACTCTCGGCATGGACGAGCTGTACAAGTAATACCACCCAGCTTTCTTGTACAAAGTGGTACGCGTGAATT
CACTCCTCAGGTGCAGGCTGCCTATCAGAAGGTGGTGGCTGGTGTGGCCAATGCCCTGGCTCACAAATAC
CACTGAGATCTTTTTCCCTCTGCCAAAAATTATGGGGACATCATGAAGCCCCTTGAGCATCTGACTTCTG
GCTAATAAAGGAAATTTATTTTCATTGCAATAGTGTGTTGGAATTTTTTGTGTCTCTCACTCGGAAGGAC
ATATGGGAGGGCAAATCATTTAAAACATCAGAATGAGTATTTGGTTTAGAGTTTGGCAACATATGCCCAT
ATGCTGGCTGCCATGAACAAAGGTTGGCTATAAAGAGGTCATCAGTATATGAAACAGCCCCCTGCTGTCC
ATTCCTTATTCCATAGAAAAGCCTTGACTTGAGGTTAGATTTTTTTTATATTTTGTTTTGTGTTATTTTT
TTCTTTAACATCCCTAAAATTTTCCTTACATGTTTTACTAGCCAGATTTTTCCTCCTCTCCTGACTACTC
CCAGTCATAGCTGTCCCTCTTCTCTTATGGAGATCCCTCGACCTGCAGCCCAAGCTTGGCGTAATCATGG
TCATAGCTGTTTCCTGTGTGAAATTGTTATCCGCTCACAATTCCACACAACATACGAGCCGGAAGCATAA
AGTGTAAAGCCTGGGGTGCCTAATGAGTGAGCTAACTCACATTAATTGCGTTGCGCTCACTGCCCGCTTT
CCAGTCGGGAAACCTGTCGTGCCAGCGGATCGACAGTACTAAGCTTGGTCTAATACCCAATCTCTCGTCT
TATCCAGATGTTTTATACGCCTCTGGCCCGTGTCTCAAAATCTCTGATGTTACATTGCACAAGATAAAAT
AATATCATCATGAACAATAAAACTGTCTGCTTACATAAACAGTAATACAAGGGGTGTTATGAGCCATATT
CAACGGGAAACGTCGAGGCCGCGATTAAATTCCAACATGGATGCTGATTTATATGGGTATAAATGGGCTC
GCGATAATGTCGGGCAATCAGGTGCGACAATCTATCGCTTGTATGGGAAGCCCGATGCGCCAGAGTTGTT
TCTGAAACATGGCAAAGGTAGCGTTGCCAATGATGTTACAGATGAGATGGTCAGACTAAACTGGCTGACG
GAATTTATGCCTCTTCCGACCATCAAGCATTTTATCCGTACTCCTGATGATGCATGGTTACTCACCACTG
CGATCCCCGGAAAAACAGCATTCCAGGTATTAGAAGAATATCCTGATTCAGGTGAAAATATTGTTGATGC
GCTGGCAGTGTTCCTGCGCCGGTTGCATTCGATTCCTGTTTGTAATTGTCCTTTTAACAGCGATCGCGTA
TTTCGTCTCGCTCAGGCGCAATCACGAATGAATAACGGTTTGGTTGATGCGAGTGATTTTGATGACGAGC
GTAATGGCTGGCCTGTTGAACAAGTCTGGAAAGAAATGCATAAACTTTTGCCATTCTCACCGGATTCAGT
CGTCACTCATGGTGATTTCTCACTTGATAACCTTATTTTTGACGAGGGGAAATTAATAGGTTGTATTGAT
GTTGGACGAGTCGGAATCGCAGACCGATACCAGGATCTTGCCATCCTATGGAACTGCCTCGGTGAGTTTT
CTCCTTCATTACAGAAACGGCTTTTTCAAAAATATGGTATTGATAATCCTGATATGAATAAATTGCAGTT
TCATTTGATGCTCGATGAGTTTTTCTAATCAGAATTGGTTAATTGGTTGTAACACTGGCAGAGCATTACG
CTGACTTGACGGGACGGCGCAAGCTCATGACCAAAATCCCTTAACGTGAGTTACGCGTCGTTCCACTGAG
CGTCAGAGGTATCACTAGTATTACAGAGGTAAGTTATAACAGTCGCCTAACCC
Features (pLannotate 1.2.2; 28 found; start..end, strand, type, name):
     87..675     -  rep_origin     ori: high-copy-number ColE1/pMB1/pBR322/pUC origin of replication
    846..1706    -  CDS            AmpR: β-lactamase; bla; confers resistance to ampicillin, carbenicillin, and related antibiotics
   1707..1778    -  promoter       AmpR promoter: bla
   1857..2456    +  CDS            PuroR: puromycin N-acetyltransferase; pac from Streptomyces alboniger; confers resistance to puromycin
   2461..2541    +  CDS            HBB (fragment): HBB_PONPY - Experimental evidence at transcript level: Swiss-Prot protein existence level 2. Involved in oxygen transport from the lung to the various peripheral tissues. From Pongo pygmaeus (Bornean orangutan).
   2612..2667    +  polyA_signal   β-globin poly(A) signal: rabbit β-globin polyadenylation signal (Gil and Proudfoot, 1987)
   3646..3666    +  protein_bind   attB4: mutant version of attB; core recombination site for the Gateway® BP reaction BP Clonase™
   3734..3945    +  promoter       EF-1α core promoter: core promoter for human elongation factor EF-1α
   3946..4884    +  intron         EF-1α intron A: intron upstream of the start codon of human EF-1α
   4911..4931    +  protein_bind   attB1: mutant version of attB; core recombination site for the Gateway® BP reaction BP Clonase™
   4951..5646    +  CDS            mKate2: mKate2 is a basic (constitutively fluorescent) red fluorescent protein published in 2009, derived from Entacmaea quadricolor. It is reported to be a rapidly-maturing monomer with moderate acid sensitivity.
   5666..5690    -  protein_bind   attB2: mutant version of attB; recombination site for the Gateway® BP reaction BP Clonase™
   5834..5908    +  CDS            HBB (fragment): HBB_PONPY - Experimental evidence at transcript level: Swiss-Prot protein existence level 2. Involved in oxygen transport from the lung to the various peripheral tissues. From Pongo pygmaeus (Bornean orangutan).
   5979..6034    +  polyA_signal   β-globin poly(A) signal: rabbit β-globin polyadenylation signal (Gil and Proudfoot, 1987)
   6418..6443    +  misc_feature   SA: splice acceptor site
   7115..7135    +  protein_bind   attB4: mutant version of attB; core recombination site for the Gateway® BP reaction BP Clonase™
   7203..7414    +  promoter       EF-1α core promoter: core promoter for human elongation factor EF-1α
   7415..8353    +  intron         EF-1α intron A: intron upstream of the start codon of human EF-1α
   8380..8400    +  protein_bind   attB1: mutant version of attB; core recombination site for the Gateway® BP reaction BP Clonase™
   8411..9127    +  CDS            EBFP2: EBFP2 is a basic (constitutively fluorescent) blue fluorescent protein published in 2007, derived from Aequorea victoria. It is reported to be a rapidly-maturing monomer with moderate acid sensitivity.
   9135..9159    -  protein_bind   attB2: mutant version of attB; recombination site for the Gateway® BP reaction BP Clonase™
   9163..9243    +  CDS            HBB (fragment): HBB_PONPY - Experimental evidence at transcript level: Swiss-Prot protein existence level 2. Involved in oxygen transport from the lung to the various peripheral tissues. From Pongo pygmaeus (Bornean orangutan).
   9314..9369    +  polyA_signal   β-globin poly(A) signal: rabbit β-globin polyadenylation signal (Gil and Proudfoot, 1987)
   9752..9774    -  protein_bind   lac operator (fragment): The lac repressor binds to the lac operator to inhibit transcription in E. coli. This inhibition can be relieved by adding lactose or isopropyl-β-D-thiogalactopyranoside (IPTG). lac repressor encoded by lacI
   9778..9808    -  promoter       lac promoter: promoter for the E. coli lac operon
   9823..9844    -  protein_bind   CAP binding site: CAP binding activates transcription in the presence of cAMP. E. coli catabolite activator protein
   9857..9896    -  CDS            lacI (fragment): lac repressor; lacI; The lac repressor binds to the lac operator to inhibit transcription in E. coli. This inhibition can be relieved by adding lactose or isopropyl-β-D-thiogalactopyranoside (IPTG).
  10069..10878   +  CDS            KanR: aminoglycoside phosphotransferase; aph(3')-Ia; confers resistance to kanamycin in bacteria or G418 (Geneticin®) in eukaryotes
