[The description below was written by a language model from this plasmid's Addgene catalogue record and pLannotate feature annotations shown in this document.]
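Description:
LSB-hsa-miR-3144-5p is a mammalian expression and synthetic-biology plasmid built on the Low Sensor Backbone (LSB), designed as a two-colour fluorescent sensor of microRNA activity. The 11,043 nt depositor sequence carries a high-copy ColE1/pUC-type origin together with both β-lactamase (AmpR) and an aph(3')-Ia kanamycin resistance gene, matching the dual ampicillin and kanamycin selection listed for bacterial propagation. A puromycin N-acetyltransferase coding sequence followed by a rabbit β-globin poly(A) signal is also present for selection in mammalian cells, although the annotation does not identify a promoter directly upstream of it.

The payload consists of two parallel transcription units with the same architecture: the human EF-1α core promoter with its intron A, a fluorescent protein coding sequence flanked by Gateway attB1 and attB2 sites (with attB4 upstream of the promoter, a trace of multisite Gateway assembly), and a β-globin-derived 3' region with its poly(A) signal. One unit expresses the red protein mKate2 and the other the blue protein EBFP2. According to the record, the target site for human miR-3144-5p lies in the 3' UTR of the mKate transcript; it is not annotated as a separate feature, though there is an unannotated stretch between the mKate2 attB2 site and the β-globin sequence. When the miRNA is active in transfected cells, mKate2 output is repressed while EBFP2 serves as an internal reference, so the mKate2-to-EBFP2 ratio reports miRNA activity.

The depositor notes that the repeated poly(A) elements make the plasmid inherently unstable, and that the physical plasmid differs slightly from the depositor sequence, with short insertions flanking the puromycin coding region that do not impair puromycin selection.
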