Addgene plasmid #103427: LSB-hsa-miR-3144-5p
Purpose: Used to sense miRNA activity using fluorescence based tools. hsa-miR-3144-5p target in 3' UTR of of mKate. miRNA activity can be measured by the repression of mKate2 relative to EBFP2 fluorescent proteins . Plasmid is inherently unstable; please see Depositor Comments
Depositing lab: Ron Weiss. Depositing organization: Massachusetts Institute of Technology. Publication: A mixed antagonistic/synergistic miRNA repression model enables accurate predictions of multi-input miRNA sensor activity. Gam JJ, Babb J, Weiss R. Nat Commun. 2018 Jun 22;9(1):2430. doi: 10.1038/s41467-018-04575-0. PubMed 29934631.
Backbone
  Vector backbone: Low Sensor Backbone (LSB)
  Vector type: Mammalian Expression, Synthetic Biology
Growth in bacteria
  Bacterial resistance: Ampicillin and Kanamycin, 100 & 50 μg/mL
  Growth temperature: 30°C
  Growth strain: NEB Stable
  Copy number: High Copy
Gene/Insert
  Gene/Insert name: hsa-miR-3144-5p target
  Species: H. sapiens (human)
  Entrez Gene: MIR3144 (a.k.a. mir-3144)
  Promoter: EF-1a
  Cloning method: Gibson Cloning
Terms and licenses: Academic/Nonprofit Terms; Industry Terms: Not Available to Industry
Depositor comments: Please note that this plasmid is inherently unstable due to a repeating poly A element. We recommend performing a diagnostic digest on multiple colonies upon receipt. The depositors would like to note the presence of several discrepancies between the depositor sequence and physical plasmid sequence. In particular, the sequences upstream and downstream of the puromycin coding region have 10 bp insertions which do not affect the ability to perform puromycin selection. The sequences for those regions within the physical plasmids are as follows: Upstream of Puro: GAATTCGACCGCCTGTCTCAAGGTGCCACC; Downstream of Puro: GCTTTGAGACTACGCGTGAATTCACTCCTC.
How to cite: LSB-hsa-miR-3144-5p was a gift from Ron Weiss (Addgene plasmid # 103427 ; http://n2t.net/addgene:103427 ; RRID:Addgene_103427)
