>Addgene plasmid #103427 | LSB-hsa-miR-3144-5p | depositor partial sequence | sequence record 195904 | hsa-miR-3144-5p target
CTATATATCTCTTTGGTCCCCT
