>Addgene plasmid #103427 | LSB-hsa-miR-3144-5p | addgene partial sequence | sequence record 272334 | mKate2-F 5'-ACCCGCTAAGAACCTCAAGA-3'
CAAGGAGGCCGACAAAGAGACATACGTCGAGCAGCACGAGGTGGCTGTGGCCAGATACTGCGACCTCCCT
AGCAAACTGGGGCACAAACTTAATTGAGAATTCTACCACCCAGCTTTCTTGTACAAAGTGGTACGTCTCA
AGACCAGAGGTCTCTGCTTTGGAAACCCTATATATCTCTTTGGTCCCCTCTATATATCTCTTTGGTCCCC
TCTATATATCTCTTTGGTCCCCTCTATATATCTCTTTGGTCCCCTCAACCAGAAGAGACCTGTGCTTCAC
TCCTCAGGTGCAGGCTGCCTATCAGAAGGTGGTGGCTGGTGTGGCCAATGCCCTGGCTCACAAATACCAC
TGAGATCTTTTTCCCTCTGCCAAAAATTATGGGGACATCATGAAGCCCCTTGAGCATCTGACTTCTGGCT
AATAAAGGAAATTTATTTTCATTGCAATAGTGTGTTGGAATTTTTTGTGTCTCTCACTCGGAAGGAC
